>Addgene plasmid #54920 | mApple-LC-Myosin-N-7 | depositor partial sequence | sequence record 85310 | insert sequence
ACGTCAGATCCGCTAGCGCTACCGGACTCAGATCTCGAGCTCAAGCTTATGTCGAGCAAGAGAGCCAAGG
CCAAGACCACCAAGAAGAGGCCCCAGAGGGCTACGTCCAATGTCTTCGCCATGTTTGACCAGTCCCAGAT
CCAGGAGTTTAAGGAGGCCTTCAACATGATTGATCAGAACCGCGATGGCTTCATTGATAAGGAGGACCTG
CACGACATGTTGGCCTCTCTGGGGAAGAACCCCACAGACGAGTACCTGGAGGGCATGATGAACGAGGCGC
CAGGGCCCATCAACTTCACCATGTTCCTCACAATGTTTGGGGAGAAGCTGAACGGCACAGACCCCGAGGA
TGTGATCCGCAATGCCTTTGCCTGCTTTGATGAGGAGGCCTCAGGCTTCATCCACGAGGACCACCTGAGG
GAGCTGCTCACCACCATGGGCGACCGATTCACGGATGAGGAGGTGGACGAGATGTACCGCGAGGCACCCA
TTGATAAGAAGGGCAACTTCAACTACGTGGAGTTCACTCGCATCCTCAAACACGGCGCCAAGGACAAGGA
CGACCTGGATCCACCGGTCGCCACCATGGTGAGCAAGGGCGAGGAGAATAACATGGCCATCATCAAGGAG
TTCATGCGCTTCAAGGTGCACATGGAGGGCTCCGTGAACGGCCACGAGTTCGAGATCGAGGGCGAGGGCG
AGGGCCGCCCCTACGAGGCCTTTCAGACCGCTAAGCTGAAGGTGACCAAGGGTGGCCCCCTGCCCTTCGC
CTGGGACATCCTGTCCCCTCAGTTCATGTACGGCTCCAAGGTCTACATTAAGCACCCAGCCGACATCCCC
GACTACTTCAAGCTGTCCTTCCCCGAGGGCTTCAGGTGGGAGCGCGTGATGAACTTCGAGGACGGCGGCA
TTATTCACGTTAACCAGGACTCCTCCCTGCAGGACGGCGTGTTCATCTACAAGGTGAAGCTGCGCGGCAC
CAACTTCCCCTCCGACGGCCCCGTAATGCAGAAGAAGACCATGGGCTGGGAGGCCTCCGAGGAGCGGATG
TACCCCGAGGACGGCGCCCTGAAGAGCGAGATCAAGAAGAGGCTGAAGCTGAAGGACGGCGGCCACTACG
CCGCCGAGGTCAAGACCACCTACAAGGCCAAGAAGCCCGTGCAGCTGCCCGGCGCCTACATCGTCGACAT
CAAGTTGGACATCGTGTCCCACAACGAGGACTACACCATCGTGGAACAGTACGAACGCGCCGAGGGCCGC
CACTCCACCGGCGGCATGGACGAGCTGTACAAGTAAGCGGCCGCGACTCTAGATCATAATCAGCCATACC
ACATT
