>Addgene plasmid #54920 | mApple-LC-Myosin-N-7 | addgene partial sequence | sequence record 98573 | CMV-F 5'-CGCAAATGGGCGGTAGGCGTG-3'
GTGAACCGTCAGATCCGCTAGCGCTACCGGACTCAGATCTCGAGCTCAAGCTTATGTCGAGCAAGAGAGC
CAAGGCCAAGACCACCAAGAAGAGGCCCCAGAGGGCTACGTCCAATGTCTTCGCCATGTTTGACCAGTCC
CAGATCCAGGAGTTTAAGGAGGCCTTCAACATGATTGATCAGAACCGCGATGGCTTCATTGATAAGGAGG
ACCTGCACGACATGTTGGCCTCTCTGGGGAAGAACCCCACAGACGAGTACCTGGAGGGCATGATGAACGA
GGCGCCAGGGCCCATCAACTTCACCATGTTCCTCACAATGTTTGGGGAGAAGCTGAACGGCACAGACCCC
GAGGATGTGATCCGCAATGCCTTTGCCTGCTTTGATGAGGAGGCCTCAGGCTTCATCCACGAGGACCACC
TGAGGGAGCTGCTCACCACCATGGGCGACCGATTCACGGATGAGGAGGTGGACGAGATGTACCGCGAGGC
ACCCATTGATAAGAAGGGCAACTTCAACTACGTGGAGTTCACTCGCATCCTCAAACACGGCGCCAAGGAC
AAGGACGACCTGGATCCACCGGTCGCCACCATGGTGAGCAAGGGCGAGGAGAATAACATGGCCATCATCA
AGGAGTTCATGCGCTTCAAGGTGCACATGGAGGGCTCCGTGAACGGCCACGAGTTCGAGATCGAGGGCGA
GGGCGAGGGCCGCCCCTACGAGGCCTTTCAGACCGCTAAGCTGAAGGTGACCAAGGGTGGCCC
