[The description below was written by a language model from this plasmid's Addgene catalogue record.]
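Description:
mApple-LC-Myosin-N-7 is a mammalian expression plasmid built on the mApple-N1 backbone (about 4.75 kb without the insert), an N1-style fluorescent protein fusion vector. It is maintained in E. coli as a high-copy plasmid under kanamycin selection, and it carries a neomycin resistance marker so that transfected mammalian cells can be selected with G418, for example to derive stable lines. The record does not include a feature table, so the origin of replication and other backbone details are not explicitly documented. The use of an SV40 polyadenylation-region primer for sequencing does suggest that an SV40 polyA signal lies downstream of the expression cassette.

The payload is a mouse myosin light chain coding sequence, referred to in the record by a RefSeq transcript accession, placed under control of the CMV promoter for strong constitutive expression in mammalian cells. As in other N1-type vectors, the insert sits upstream of the fluorescent protein, so mApple is fused to the C terminus of the myosin light chain. The "N-7" in the name probably denotes this orientation together with a seven-residue linker between the two partners, but the record does not confirm this. mApple is a monomeric red-orange fluorescent protein, listed here with excitation at 568 nm and emission at 592 nm.

The stated purpose is localization. The fusion serves as a live- or fixed-cell fluorescent marker for myosin light chain, allowing myosin-containing structures to be visualized by fluorescence microscopy in the red channel, alone or alongside spectrally distinct markers. The cloning method is not recorded.
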