Addgene plasmid #54920: mApple-LC-Myosin-N-7
Purpose: Localization: Light Chain Myosin, Excitation: 568, Emission: 592
Depositing lab: Michael Davidson. Depositing organization: Florida State University, Tallahassee.
Backbone
  Vector backbone: mApple-N1
  Backbone size w/o insert (bp): 4750
  Vector type: Mammalian Expression
  Selectable markers: Neomycin (select with G418)
Growth in bacteria
  Bacterial resistance: Kanamycin, 50 μg/mL
  Growth temperature: 37°C
  Growth strain: DH5alpha
  Copy number: High Copy
Gene/Insert
  Gene/Insert name: LC-Myosin (alt name: NM_172118.1)
  Species: M. musculus (mouse)
  Promoter: CMV
  Tag / fusion protein: mApple (C terminal on backbone)
  Cloning method: Unknown
  Sequencing primers: 5′ CMV-F; 3′ SV40pA-R
Terms and licenses: Academic/Nonprofit Terms; Industry Terms: Not Available to Industry
Depositor comments: . Excitation = 568; Emission = 592
How to cite: mApple-LC-Myosin-N-7 was a gift from Michael Davidson (Addgene plasmid # 54920 ; http://n2t.net/addgene:54920 ; RRID:Addgene_54920)
